Addgene plasmid #241222: pSS02 NAPstar4.3
Purpose: Expresses NADPH/NADP+ biosensor NAPstar4.3 in Arabidopsis thaliana
Depositing lab: Markus Schwarzländer. Depositing organization: Universität Münster. Publication: A family of NADPH/NADP(+) biosensors reveals in vivo dynamics of central redox metabolism across eukaryotes. Scherschel M, Niemeier JO, Jacobs LJHC, Hoffmann MDA, Diederich A, Bell C, Hohne P, Raetz S, Kroll JB, Steinbeck J, Lichtenauer S, Multhoff J, Zimmermann J, Sadhanasatish T, Rothemann RA, Grashoff C, Messens J, Ampofo E, Laschke MW, Riemer J, Roma LP, Schwarzlander M, Morgan B. Nat Commun. 2024 Dec 19;15(1):10704. doi: 10.1038/s41467-024-55302-x. PubMed 39702652.
Backbone
  Vector backbone: pSS02
  Backbone size w/o insert (bp): 9954
  Total vector size (bp): 12723
  Vector type: Plant Expression
  Selectable markers: Hygromycin
Growth in bacteria
  Bacterial resistance: Kanamycin, 50 μg/mL
  Growth temperature: 37°C
  Growth strain: DH5alpha
  Copy number: Unknown
Gene/Insert
  Gene/Insert name: cyt-NAPstar4.3
  Species: Aequorea victoria; Thermus aquaticus, Discosoma sp.
  Insert size (bp): 2769
Resource information
  A portion of this plasmid was derived from a plasmid made by: the original Peredox-mCherry sequence came from Gary Yellen’s lab via Addgene
Terms and licenses: Academic/Nonprofit Terms; Industry Terms: Not Available to Industry
How to cite: pSS02 NAPstar4.3 was a gift from Markus Schwarzländer (Addgene plasmid # 241222 ; http://n2t.net/addgene:241222 ; RRID:Addgene_241222)
