[The description below was written by a language model from this plasmid's Addgene catalogue record and pLannotate feature annotations shown in this document.]
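Description:
pSS02 NAPstar4.3 is a binary T-DNA plant expression vector of about 12.7 kb for expressing the NADPH/NADP+ biosensor NAPstar4.3 in Arabidopsis thaliana. The backbone has the layout typical of Agrobacterium binary vectors. A ColE1/pBR322-type origin with the bom mobilisation region supports replication in E. coli. The pVS1 oriV, RepA and StaA functions provide replication and stable maintenance in Agrobacterium. A kanamycin resistance gene (aphA-3) lies outside the T-DNA for bacterial selection. Nopaline-type left and right border repeats delimit the region transferred to the plant genome. This region carries a hygromycin phosphotransferase gene driven by an enhanced CaMV 35S promoter with a CaMV polyadenylation signal, allowing selection of transformed plants.

The payload is the roughly 2.8 kb cyt-NAPstar4.3 coding sequence, whose name suggests a cytosolic version of the sensor. It is flanked by attB1 and attB2 sites, consistent with insertion by Gateway recombination, and is followed by a NOS terminator. The annotation software recognises the sensor as a Peredox-derived module: two copies of the Thermus aquaticus Rex redox-sensing domain separated by circularly permuted T-Sapphire, fused in frame to mCherry. The record notes that the sequence descends from Peredox-mCherry. In this design the green signal of the T-Sapphire responds to nucleotide binding, while mCherry can serve as a constant reference for ratiometric readout. The feature table does not annotate the promoter driving the sensor. An unannotated stretch lies between the right border region and attB1, but the record does not state what it contains. The construct is suited to generating stable Arabidopsis lines for in vivo imaging of NADP redox dynamics.
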