Features (pLannotate 1.2.2; 25 found; start..end, strand, type, name):
      2..23      -  misc_feature   MCS (fragment): pBluescript multiple cloning site
     40..64      +  protein_bind   attB1: mutant version of attB; recombination site for the Gateway® BP reaction BP Clonase™
     82..2127    +  CDS            Peredox (fragment): genetically encoded fluorescent biosensor of the cytosolic NADH-NAD+ redox state (Hung et al., 2011) consists of two pH-insensitive mutant copies of the Thermus aquaticus redox-sensing repressor Rex (T-Rex) separated by circularly permuted monomeric T-Sapphire (cpmTS), a pH-resistant GFP variant
   2128..2835    +  CDS            mCherry: mCherry is a basic (constitutively fluorescent) red fluorescent protein published in 2004, derived from Discosoma sp.. It is reported to be a very rapidly-maturing monomer with low acid sensitivity.
   2843..2863    -  protein_bind   attB2: mutant version of attB; core recombination site for the Gateway® BP reaction BP Clonase™
   2882..2917    -  misc_feature   MCS (fragment): pBluescript multiple cloning site
   2928..3180    +  terminator     NOS terminator: nopaline synthase terminator and poly(A) signal
   3219..3241    -  protein_bind   lac operator (fragment): The lac repressor binds to the lac operator to inhibit transcription in E. coli. This inhibition can be relieved by adding lactose or isopropyl-β-D-thiogalactopyranoside (IPTG). lac repressor encoded by lacI
   3245..3275    -  promoter       lac promoter: promoter for the E. coli lac operon
   3290..3311    -  protein_bind   CAP binding site: CAP binding activates transcription in the presence of cAMP. E. coli catabolite activator protein
   3324..3412    -  CDS            lacI (fragment): lac repressor; lacI; The lac repressor binds to the lac operator to inhibit transcription in E. coli. This inhibition can be relieved by adding lactose or isopropyl-β-D-thiogalactopyranoside (IPTG).
   3502..4178    +  promoter       CaMV 35S promoter (enhanced): cauliflower mosaic virus 35S promoter with a duplicated enhancer region
   4245..5270    +  CDS            HygR: hygromycin B phosphotransferase confers resistance to hygromycin
   5311..5485    +  polyA_signal   CaMV poly(A) signal: cauliflower mosaic virus polyadenylation signal
   5563..5587    -  misc_feature   LB T-DNA repeat: left border repeat from nopaline C58 T-DNA
   6012..6806    +  CDS            KanR: aminoglycoside phosphotransferase; aphA-3; confers resistance to kanamycin
   6893..7481    +  rep_origin     ori: high-copy-number ColE1/pMB1/pBR322/pUC origin of replication
   7667..7807    -  misc_feature   bom: basis of mobility region from pBR322
   7909..7948    -  CDS            rop (fragment): Rop protein, which maintains plasmids at low copy number; rop
   8151..8345    -  rep_origin     pVS1 oriV: origin of replication for the Pseudomonas plasmid pVS1 (Heeb et al., 2000)
   8411..9484    -  CDS            pVS1 RepA: replication protein from the Pseudomonas plasmid pVS1 (Heeb et al., 2000)
   9913..10542   -  CDS            pVS1 StaA: stability protein from the Pseudomonas plasmid pVS1 (Heeb et al., 2000)
  11102..11503   -  CDS            Y4CG_SINFN (fragment): Protein inferred from homology: Swiss-Prot protein existence level 3. From Sinorhizobium fredii (strain NBRC 101917 / NGR234).
  11843..11867   -  misc_feature   RB T-DNA repeat: right border repeat from nopaline C58 T-DNA
  11933..12087   -  CDS            lacZα (fragment): LacZα fragment of β-galactosidase; lacZ fragment
>Addgene plasmid #241222 | pSS02 NAPstar4.3 | addgene full sequence | sequence record 483899 | Addgene NGS Result
GGGTACCGGGCCCCCCCTCGAGGCGCGCCAAGCTATCAAACAAGTTTGTACAAAAAAGCAGGCTTCACCA
TGGTTGCTAGCAAAGTTCCTGAAGCAGCCATTTCCAGACTGATTACTTACCTGAGAATTCTGGAAGAGCT
GGAAGCCCAAGGTGTACACCGCACCGCCTCCGAGCAACTGGGCGAGCTGGCCCAGGTCACCGCCTTCCAG
GTTGATAAGGACCTGTCCTACTTCGGCTCCTACGGCACTGACGGCGTTGGCTACACTGTACCGGTCCTCA
AGAGAGAACTGCGCCATATCCTCGGTCTGAACCGCAAATGGGGCCTGTGCATCGTGGGGATGGGCGACCT
GGGATCCGCTCTTGCTGATTGGCCTGGTTTTGGCGAGAGCTTCGAGCTGCGCGGTTTCTTCTCTAGAAGC
GCTCAGAAGGTTGGTCGGCCGGTTCGCGGTGGTGTTATCGAACACGTTGATCTGCTGCCCCAGCGCGTAC
CTGGTCGCATCGAAATCGCTCTGCTGACGGTTCCACGCGAGGCAGCACAGAAGGCTGCCGACCTGCTGGT
TGCCGCTGGCATCAAGGGCATCCTGAACTTCGCTCCAGTTGTACTGGAGGTTCCCAAGGAAGTGGCTGTT
GAGAACGTTGACATCCTGGCCGGTCTGACGCGTCTGAGCTTTGCCATTCTGAACCCCACGTGGAGCGCAG
CAGGTGGGCATGGTTTCACTGCTCACAACGTGTATATCATGGCTGACAAACAGAAGAACGGTATCAAGGC
CAACTTCAAGATCCGCCACAACATCGAAGACGGCGGCGTTCAGCTGGCTGATCACTACCAGCAGAACACC
CCAATCGGCGACGGCCCTGTTCTGCTGCCTGACAACCACTACTTAAGCATCCAGTCTAAACTGTCCAAAG
ACCCAAACGAGAAGCGCGACCACATGGTTCTGCTGGAATTTGTTACCGCCGCTGGCATCACCCACGGCAT
GGACGAACTGTACAAGGGCGGCACCGGGGGATCTATGGTTTCCAAAGGCGAGGAACTGTTCACTGGTGTT
GTTCCTATCCTGGTTGAACTGGACGGCGACGTTAACGGCCACAAATTCAGCGTTAGCGGGGAAGGCGAAG
GAGACGCTACCTACGGCAAGCTGACTCTGAAGTTCATCTGCACCACTGGCAAGCTGCCTGTTCCTTGGCC
TACCCTGGTTACTACCTTCTCCTATGGTGTTATGGTTTTCGCCAGATATCCTGACCACATGAAGCAGCAC
GACTTCTTCAAGAGCGCCATGCCTGAGGGCTACGTTCAGGAACGCACCATCTTTTTCAAGGACGACGGCA
ACTATAAGACACGCGCTGAGGTTAAGTTCGAGGGCGACACTCTGGTTAACCGCATCGAGCTGAAGGGCAT
CGACTTCAAGGAGGACGGCAACATCCTGGGCCATAAGCTTGAATATAACACCAAGGTACCTGAAGCCGCC
ATCAGCCGCCTCATCACTTACCTCCGCATCCTGGAGGAGCTCGAAGCCCAAGGCGTTCACCGCACTGCAA
GCGAGCAGCTGGGCGAACTGGCACAGGTTACAGCATTCCAGGTTGACGAAGATCTGTCCTATTTCGGTTC
CTACGGCACCGACGGTGTTGGCTACACAGTCCCTGTCCTGAAGCGCGAGCTGCGCCACATCCTGGGCCTG
AACCGCAAGTGGGGCTTATGCATCGTTGGCATGGGCCGCCTCGGTAGTGCACTGGCAGACTGGCCGGGCT
TTGGTGAATCTTTCGAACTGCGCGGCTTCTTCTCAAGGAAGGCTGAGAAGGTTGGGCGCCCTGTTCGCGG
TGGCGTTATCGAGCATTACGACCTCCTGCCACAGCGCGTCCCGGGTCGCATCGAGATCGCCCTGCTGACC
GTTCCTCGCGAAGCTGCACAGAAGGCAGCCGACTTACTAGTCGCCGCTGGTATCAAGGGAATTCTGAACT
TCGCCCCTGTTGTTCTGGAGGTTCCTAAGGAAGTTGCTGTTGAAAACGTTGATTTCCTGGCCGGCCTGAC
CCGCCTGAGCTTCGCAATCCTGAATCCTAAGTGGCGCGAAGAAATGATGGGTTCCGGAACTGGGGGCAAC
GCCTCTGACGGTGGTGGGTCTGGTGGTATGGTGAGCAAGGGCGAGGAGGATAACATGGCCATCATCAAGG
AGTTCATGCGCTTCAAGGTGCACATGGAGGGCTCCGTGAACGGCCACGAGTTCGAGATCGAGGGCGAGGG
CGAGGGCCGCCCCTACGAGGGCACCCAGACCGCCAAGCTGAAGGTGACCAAGGGTGGCCCCCTGCCCTTC
GCCTGGGACATCCTGTCCCCTCAGTTCATGTACGGCTCCAAGGCCTACGTGAAGCACCCCGCCGACATCC
CCGACTACTTGAAGCTGTCCTTCCCCGAGGGCTTCAAGTGGGAGCGCGTGATGAACTTCGAGGACGGCGG
CGTGGTGACCGTGACCCAGGACTCCTCCCTGCAGGACGGCGAGTTCATCTACAAGGTGAAGCTGCGCGGC
ACCAACTTCCCCTCCGACGGCCCCGTAATGCAGAAGAAGACCATGGGCTGGGAGGCCTCCTCCGAGCGGA
TGTACCCCGAGGACGGCGCCCTGAAGGGCGAGATCAAGCAGAGGCTGAAGCTGAAGGACGGCGGCCACTA
CGACGCTGAGGTCAAGACCACCTACAAGGCCAAGAAGCCCGTGCAGCTGCCCGGCGCCTACAACGTCAAC
ATCAAGTTGGACATCACCTCCCACAACGAGGACTACACCATCGTGGAACAGTACGAACGCGCCGAGGGCC
GCCACTCCACCGGCGGCATGGACGAACTGTACAAGTGAGTCCCAGCTTTCTTGTACAAAGTGGTTCGATA
ATTCTTAATTAACTAGTTCTAGAGCGGCCGCCACCGCGGTGGAGCTCGAATTTCCCCGATCGTTCAAACA
TTTGGCAATAAAGTTTCTTAAGATTGAATCCTGTTGCCGGTCTTGCGATGATTATCATATAATTTCTGTT
GAATTACGTTAAGCATGTAATAATTAACATGTAATGCATGACGTTATTTATGAGATGGGTTTTTATGATT
AGAGTCCCGCAATTATACATTTAATACGCGATAGAAAACAAAATATAGCGCGCAAACTAGGATAAATTAT
CGCGCGCGGTGTCATCTATGTTACTAGATCGGGAATTCGTAATCATGTCATAGCTGTTTCCTGTGTGAAA
TTGTTATCCGCTCACAATTCCACACAACATACGAGCCGGAAGCATAAAGTGTAAAGCCTGGGGTGCCTAA
TGAGTGAGCTAACTCACATTAATTGCGTTGCGCTCACTGCCCGCTTTCCAGTCGGGAAACCTGTCGTGCC
AGCTGCATTAATGAATCGGCCAACGCGCGGGGAGAGGCGGTTTGCGTATTGGCTAGAGCAGCTTGCCAAC
ATGGTGGAGCACGACACTCTCGTCTACTCCAAGAATATCAAAGATACAGTCTCAGAAGACCAAAGGGCTA
TTGAGACTTTTCAACAAAGGGTAATATCGGGAAACCTCCTCGGATTCCATTGCCCAGCTATCTGTCACTT
CATCAAAAGGACAGTAGAAAAGGAAGGTGGCACCTACAAATGCCATCATTGCGATAAAGGAAAGGCTATC
GTTCAAGATGCCTCTGCCGACAGTGGTCCCAAAGATGGACCCCCACCCACGAGGAGCATCGTGGAAAAAG
AAGACGTTCCAACCACGTCTTCAAAGCAAGTGGATTGATGTGAACATGGTGGAGCACGACACTCTCGTCT
ACTCCAAGAATATCAAAGATACAGTCTCAGAAGACCAAAGGGCTATTGAGACTTTTCAACAAAGGGTAAT
ATCGGGAAACCTCCTCGGATTCCATTGCCCAGCTATCTGTCACTTCATCAAAAGGACAGTAGAAAAGGAA
GGTGGCACCTACAAATGCCATCATTGCGATAAAGGAAAGGCTATCGTTCAAGATGCCTCTGCCGACAGTG
GTCCCAAAGATGGACCCCCACCCACGAGGAGCATCGTGGAAAAAGAAGACGTTCCAACCACGTCTTCAAA
GCAAGTGGATTGATGTGATATCTCCACTGACGTAAGGGATGACGCACAATCCCACTATCCTTCGCAAGAC
CCTTCCTCTATATAAGGAAGTTCATTTCATTTGGAGAGGACACGCTGAAATCACCAGTCTCTCTCTACAA
ATCTATCTCTCTCGAGCTTTCGCAGATCCGGGGGGCAATGAGATATGAAAAAGCCTGAACTCACCGCGAC
GTCTGTCGAGAAGTTTCTGATCGAAAAGTTCGACAGCGTCTCCGACCTGATGCAGCTCTCGGAGGGCGAA
GAATCTCGTGCTTTCAGCTTCGATGTAGGAGGGCGTGGATATGTCCTGCGGGTAAATAGCTGCGCCGATG
GTTTCTACAAAGATCGTTATGTTTATCGGCACTTTGCATCGGCCGCGCTCCCGATTCCGGAAGTGCTTGA
CATTGGGGAGTTTAGCGAGAGCCTGACCTATTGCATCTCCCGCCGTTCACAGGGTGTCACGTTGCAAGAC
CTGCCTGAAACCGAACTGCCCGCTGTTCTACAACCGGTCGCGGAGGCTATGGATGCGATCGCTGCGGCCG
ATCTTAGCCAGACGAGCGGGTTCGGCCCATTCGGACCGCAAGGAATCGGTCAATACACTACATGGCGTGA
TTTCATATGCGCGATTGCTGATCCCCATGTGTATCACTGGCAAACTGTGATGGACGACACCGTCAGTGCG
TCCGTCGCGCAGGCTCTCGATGAGCTGATGCTTTGGGCCGAGGACTGCCCCGAAGTCCGGCACCTCGTGC
ACGCGGATTTCGGCTCCAACAATGTCCTGACGGACAATGGCCGCATAACAGCGGTCATTGACTGGAGCGA
GGCGATGTTCGGGGATTCCCAATACGAGGTCGCCAACATCTTCTTCTGGAGGCCGTGGTTGGCTTGTATG
GAGCAGCAGACGCGCTACTTCGAGCGGAGGCATCCGGAGCTTGCAGGATCGCCACGACTCCGGGCGTATA
TGCTCCGCATTGGTCTTGACCAACTCTATCAGAGCTTGGTTGACGGCAATTTCGATGATGCAGCTTGGGC
GCAGGGTCGATGCGACGCAATCGTCCGATCCGGAGCCGGGACTGTCGGGCGTACACAAATCGCCCGCAGA
AGCGCGGCCGTCTGGACCGATGGCTGTGTAGAAGTACTCGCCGATAGTGGAAACCGACGCCCCAGCACTC
GTCCGAGGGCAAAGAAATAGAGTAGATGCCGACCGGGATCTGTCGATCGACAAGCTCGAGTTTCTCCATA
ATAATGTGTGAGTAGTTCCCAGATAAGGGAATTAGGGTTCCTATAGGGTTTCGCTCATGTGTTGAGCATA
TAAGAAACCCTTAGTATGTATTTGTATTTGTAAAATACTTCTATCAATAAAATTTCTAATTCCTAAAACC
AAAATCCAGTACTAAAATCCAGATCCCCCGAATTAATTCGGCGTTAATTCAGTACATTAAAAACGTCCGC
AATGTGTTATTAAGTTGTCTAAGCGTCAATTTGTTTACACCACAATATATCCTGCCACCAGCCAGCCAAC
AGCTCCCCGACCGGCAGCTCGGCACAAAATCACCACTCGATACAGGCAGCCCATCAGTCCGGGACGGCGT
CAGCGGGAGAGCCGTTGTAAGGCGGCAGACTTTGCTCATGTTACCGATGCTATTCGGAAGAACGGCAACT
AAGCTGCCGGGTTTGAAACACGGATGATCTCGCGGAGGGTAGCATGTTGATTGTAACGATGACAGAGCGT
TGCTGCCTGTGATCACCGCGGTTTCAAAATCGGCTCCGTCGATACTATGTTATACGCCAACTTTGAAAAC
AACTTTGAAAAAGCTGTTTTCTGGTATTTAAGGTTTTAGAATGCAAGGAACAGTGAATTGGAGTTCGTCT
TGTTATAATTAGCTTCTTGGGGTATCTTTAAATACTGTAGAAAAGAGGAAGGAAATAATAAATGGCTAAA
ATGAGAATATCACCGGAATTGAAAAAACTGATCGAAAAATACCGCTGCGTAAAAGATACGGAAGGAATGT
CTCCTGCTAAGGTATATAAGCTGGTGGGAGAAAATGAAAACCTATATTTAAAAATGACGGACAGCCGGTA
TAAAGGGACCACCTATGATGTGGAACGGGAAAAGGACATGATGCTATGGCTGGAAGGAAAGCTGCCTGTT
CCAAAGGTCCTGCACTTTGAACGGCATGATGGCTGGAGCAATCTGCTCATGAGTGAGGCCGATGGCGTCC
TTTGCTCGGAAGAGTATGAAGATGAACAAAGCCCTGAAAAGATTATCGAGCTGTATGCGGAGTGCATCAG
GCTCTTTCACTCCATCGACATATCGGATTGTCCCTATACGAATAGCTTAGACAGCCGCTTAGCCGAATTG
GATTACTTACTGAATAACGATCTGGCCGATGTGGATTGCGAAAACTGGGAAGAAGACACTCCATTTAAAG
ATCCGCGCGAGCTGTATGATTTTTTAAAGACGGAAAAGCCCGAAGAGGAACTTGTCTTTTCCCACGGCGA
CCTGGGAGACAGCAACATCTTTGTGAAAGATGGCAAAGTAAGTGGCTTTATTGATCTTGGGAGAAGCGGC
AGGGCGGACAAGTGGTATGACATTGCCTTCTGCGTCCGGTCGATCAGGGAGGATATCGGGGAAGAACAGT
ATGTCGAGCTATTTTTTGACTTACTGGGGATCAAGCCTGATTGGGAGAAAATAAAATATTATATTTTACT
GGATGAATTGTTTTAGTACCTAGAATGCATGACCAAAATCCCTTAACGTGAGTTTTCGTTCCACTGAGCG
TCAGACCCCGTAGAAAAGATCAAAGGATCTTCTTGAGATCCTTTTTTTCTGCGCGTAATCTGCTGCTTGC
AAACAAAAAAACCACCGCTACCAGCGGTGGTTTGTTTGCCGGATCAAGAGCTACCAACTCTTTTTCCGAA
GGTAACTGGCTTCAGCAGAGCGCAGATACCAAATACTGTCCTTCTAGTGTAGCCGTAGTTAGGCCACCAC
TTCAAGAACTCTGTAGCACCGCCTACATACCTCGCTCTGCTAATCCTGTTACCAGTGGCTGCTGCCAGTG
GCGATAAGTCGTGTCTTACCGGGTTGGACTCAAGACGATAGTTACCGGATAAGGCGCAGCGGTCGGGCTG
AACGGGGGGTTCGTGCACACAGCCCAGCTTGGAGCGAACGACCTACACCGAACTGAGATACCTACAGCGT
GAGCTATGAGAAAGCGCCACGCTTCCCGAAGGGAGAAAGGCGGACAGGTATCCGGTAAGCGGCAGGGTCG
GAACAGGAGAGCGCACGAGGGAGCTTCCAGGGGGAAACGCCTGGTATCTTTATAGTCCTGTCGGGTTTCG
CCACCTCTGACTTGAGCGTCGATTTTTGTGATGCTCGTCAGGGGGGCGGAGCCTATGGAAAAACGCCAGC
AACGCGGCCTTTTTACGGTTCCTGGCCTTTTGCTGGCCTTTTGCTCACATGTTCTTTCCTGCGTTATCCC
CTGATTCTGTGGATAACCGTATTACCGCCTTTGAGTGAGCTGATACCGCTCGCCGCAGCCGAACGACCGA
GCGCAGCGAGTCAGTGAGCGAGGAAGCGGAAGAGCGCCTGATGCGGTATTTTCTCCTTACGCATCTGTGC
GGTATTTCACACCGCATATGGTGCACTCTCAGTACAATCTGCTCTGATGCCGCATAGTTAAGCCAGTATA
CACTCCGCTATCGCTACGTGACTGGGTCATGGCTGCGCCCCGACACCCGCCAACACCCGCTGACGCGCCC
TGACGGGCTTGTCTGCTCCCGGCATCCGCTTACAGACAAGCTGTGACCGTCTCCGGGAGCTGCATGTGTC
AGAGGTTTTCACCGTCATCACCGAAACGCGCGAGGCAGGGTGCCTTGATGTGGGCGCCGGCGGTCGAGTG
GCGACGGCGCGGCTTGTCCGCGCCCTGGTAGATTGCCTGGCCGTAGGCCAGCCATTTTTGAGCGGCCAGC
GGCCGCGATAGGCCGACGCGAAGCGGCGGGGCGTAGGGAGCGCAGCGACCGAAGGGTAGGCGCTTTTTGC
AGCTCTTCGGCTGTGCGCTGGCCAGACAGTTATGCACAGGCCAGGCGGGTTTTAAGAGTTTTAATAAGTT
TTAAAGAGTTTTAGGCGGAAAAATCGCCTTTTTTCTCTTTTATATCAGTCACTTACATGTGTGACCGGTT
CCCAATGTACGGCTTTGGGTTCCCAATGTACGGGTTCCGGTTCCCAATGTACGGCTTTGGGTTCCCAATG
TACGTGCTATCCACAGGAAAGAGACCTTTTCGACCTTTTTCCCCTGCTAGGGCAATTTGCCCTAGCATCT
GCTCCGTACATTAGGAACCGGCGGATGCTTCGCCCTCGATCAGGTTGCGGTAGCGCATGACTAGGATCGG
GCCAGCCTGCCCCGCCTCCTCCTTCAAATCGTACTCCGGCAGGTCATTTGACCCGATCAGCTTGCGCACG
GTGAAACAGAACTTCTTGAACTCTCCGGCGCTGCCACTGCGTTCGTAGATCGTCTTGAACAACCATCTGG
CTTCTGCCTTGCCTGCGGCGCGGCGTGCCAGGCGGTAGAGAAAACGGCCGATGCCGGGATCGATCAAAAA
GTAATCGGGGTGAACCGTCAGCACGTCCGGGTTCTTGCCTTCTGTGATCTCGCGGTACATCCAATCAGCT
AGCTCGATCTCGATGTACTCCGGCCGCCCGGTTTCGCTCTTTACGATCTTGTAGCGGCTAATCAAGGCTT
CACCCTCGGATACCGTCACCAGGCGGCCGTTCTTGGCCTTCTTCGTACGCTGCATGGCAACGTGCGTGGT
GTTTAACCGAATGCAGGTTTCTACCAGGTCGTCTTTCTGCTTTCCGCCATCGGCTCGCCGGCAGAACTTG
AGTACGTCCGCAACGTGTGGACGGAACACGCGGCCGGGCTTGTCTCCCTTCCCTTCCCGGTATCGGTTCA
TGGATTCGGTTAGATGGGAAACCGCCATCAGTACCAGGTCGTAATCCCACACACTGGCCATGCCGGCCGG
CCCTGCGGAAACCTCTACGTGCCCGTCTGGAAGCTCGTAGCGGATCACCTCGCCAGCTCGTCGGTCACGC
TTCGACAGACGGAAAACGGCCACGTCCATGATGCTGCGACTATCGCGGGTGCCCACGTCATAGAGCATCG
GAACGAAAAAATCTGGTTGCTCGTCGCCCTTGGGCGGCTTCCTAATCGACGGCGCACCGGCTGCCGGCGG
TTGCCGGGATTCTTTGCGGATTCGATCAGCGGCCGCTTGCCACGATTCACCGGGGCGTGCTTCTGCCTCG
ATGCGTTGCCGCTGGGCGGCCTGCGCGGCCTTCAACTTCTCCACCAGGTCATCACCCAGCGCCGCGCCGA
TTTGTACCGGGCCGGATGGTTTGCGACCGCTCACGCCGATTCCTCGGGCTTGGGGGTTCCAGTGCCATTG
CAGGGCCGGCAGGCAACCCAGCCGCTTACGCCTGGCCAACCGCCCGTTCCTCCACACATGGGGCATTCCA
CGGCGTCGGTGCCTGGTTGTTCTTGATTTTCCATGCCGCCTCCTTTAGCCGCTAAAATTCATCTACTCAT
TTATTCATTTGCTCATTTACTCTGGTAGCTGCGCGATGTATTCAGATAGCAGCTCGGTAATGGTCTTGCC
TTGGCGTACCGCGTACATCTTCAGCTTGGTGTGATCCTCCGCCGGCAACTGAAAGTTGACCCGCTTCATG
GCTGGCGTGTCTGCCAGGCTGGCCAACGTTGCAGCCTTGCTGCTGCGTGCGCTCGGACGGCCGGCACTTA
GCGTGTTTGTGCTTTTGCTCATTTTCTCTTTACCTCATTAACTCAAATGAGTTTTGATTTAATTTCAGCG
GCCAGCGCCTGGACCTCGCGGGCAGCGTCGCCCTCGGGTTCTGATTCAAGAACGGTTGTGCCGGCGGCGG
CAGTGCCTGGGTAGCTCACGCGCTGCGTGATACGGGACTCAAGAATGGGCAGCTCGTACCCGGCCAGCGC
CTCGGCAACCTCACCGCCGATGCGCGTGCCTTTGATCGCCCGCGACACGACAAAGGCCGCTTGTAGCCTT
CCATCCGTGACCTCAATGCGCTGCTTAACCAGCTCCACCAGGTCGGCGGTGGCCCATATGTCGTAAGGGC
TTGGCTGCACCGGAATCAGCACGAAGTCGGCTGCCTTGATCGCGGACACAGCCAAGTCCGCCGCCTGGGG
CGCTCCGTCGATCACTACGAAGTCGCGCCGGCCGATGGCCTTCACGTCGCGGTCAATCGTCGGGCGGTCG
ATGCCGACAACGGTTAGCGGTTGATCTTCCCGCACGGCCGCCCAATCGCGGGCACTGCCCTGGGGATCGG
AATCGACTAACAGAACATCGGCCCCGGCGAGTTGCAGGGCGCGGGCTAGATGGGTTGCGATGGTCGTCTT
GCCTGACCCGCCTTTCTGGTTAAGTACAGCGATAACCTTCATGCGTTCCCCTTGCGTATTTGTTTATTTA
CTCATCGCATCATATACGCAGCGACCGCATGACGCAAGCTGTTTTACTCAAATACACATCACCTTTTTAG
ACGGCGGCGCTCGGTTTCTTCAGCGGCCAAGCTGGCCGGCCAGGCCGCCAGCTTGGCATCAGACAAACCG
GCCAGGATTTCATGCAGCCGCACGGTTGAGACGTGCGCGGGCGGCTCGAACACGTACCCGGCCGCGATCA
TCTCCGCCTCGATCTCTTCGGTAATGAAAAACGGTTCGTCCTGGCCGTCCTGGTGCGGTTTCATGCTTGT
TCCTCTTGGCGTTCATTCTCGGCGGCCGCCAGGGCGTCGGCCTCGGTCAATGCGTCCTCACGGAAGGCAC
CGCGCCGCCTGGCCTCGGTGGGCGTCACTTCCTCGCTGCGCTCAAGTGCGCGGTACAGGGTCGAGCGATG
CACGCCAAGCAGTGCAGCCGCCTCTTTCACGGTGCGGCCTTCCTGGTCGATCAGCTCGCGGGCGTGCGCG
ATCTGTGCCGGGGTGAGGGTAGGGCGGGGGCCAAACTTCACGCCTCGGGCCTTGGCGGCCTCGCGCCCGC
TCCGGGTGCGGTCGATGATTAGGGAACGCTCGAACTCGGCAATGCCGGCGAACACGGTCAACACCATGCG
GCCGGCCGGCGTGGTGGTGTCGGCCCACGGCTCTGCCAGGCTACGCAGGCCCGCGCCGGCCTCCTGGATG
CGCTCGGCAATGTCCAGTAGGTCGCGGGTGCTGCGGGCCAGGCGGTCTAGCCTGGTCACTGTCACAACGT
CGCCAGGGCGTAGGTGGTCAAGCATCCTGGCCAGCTCCGGGCGGTCGCGCCTGGTGCCGGTGATCTTCTC
GGAAAACAGCTTGGTGCAGCCGGCCGCGTGCAGTTCGGCCCGTTGGTTGGTCAAGTCCTGGTCGTCGGTG
CTGACGCGGGCATAGCCCAGCAGGCCAGCGGCGGCGCTCTTGTTCATGGCGTAATGTCTCCGGTTCTAGT
CGCAAGTATTCTACTTTATGCGACTAAAACACGCGACAAGAAAACGCCAGGAAAAGGGCAGGGCGGCAGC
CTGTCGCGTAACTTAGGACTTGTGCGACATGTCGTTTTCAGAAGACGGCTGCACTGAACGTCAGAAGCCG
ACTGCACTATAGCAGCGGAGGGGTTGGATCAAAGTACTTTGATCCCGAGGGGAACCCTGTGGTTGGCATG
CACATACAAATGGACGAACGGATAAACCTTTTCACGCCCTTTTAAATATCCGATTATTCTAATAAACGCT
CTTTTCTCTTAGGTTTACCCGCCAATATATCCTGTCAAACACTGATAGTTTAAACTGAAGGCGGGAAACG
ACAATCTGATCCAAGCTCAAGCTGCTCTAGCATTCGCCATTCAGGCTGCGCAACTGTTGGGAAGGGCGAT
CGGTGCGGGCCTCTTCGCTATTACGCCAGCTGGCGAAAGGGGGATGTGCTGCAAGGCGATTAAGTTGGGT
AACGCCAGGGTTTTCCCAGTCACGACGTTGTAAAACGACGGCCAGTGCCAAGCTTCGACGAGTCAGTAAT
AAACGGCGTCAAAGTGGTTGCAGCCGGCACACACGAGTCGTGTTTATCAACTCAAAGCACAAATACTTTT
CCTCAACCTAAAAATAAGGCAATTAGCCAAAAACAACTTTGCGTGTAAACAACGCTCAATACACGTGTCA
TTTTATTATTAGCTATTGCTTCACCGCCTTAGCTTTCTCGTGACCTAGTCGTCCTCGTCTTTTCTTCTTC
TTCTTCTATAAAACAATACCCAAAGAGCTCTTCTTCTTCACAATTCAGATTTCAATTTCTCAAAATCTTA
AAAACTTTCTCTCAATTCTCTCTACCGTGATCAAGGTAAATTTCTGTGTTCCTTATTCTCTCAAAATCTT
CGATTTTGTTTTCGTTCGATCCCAATTTCGTATATGTTCTTTGGTTTAGATTCTGTTAATCTTAGATCGA
AGACGATTTTCTGGGTTTGATCGTTAGATATCATCTTAATTCTCGATTAGGGTTTCATAGATATCATCCG
ATTTGTTCAAATAATTTGAGTTTTGTCGAATAATTACTCTTCGATTTGTGATTTCTATCTAGATCTGGTG
TTAGTTTCTAGTTTGTGCGATCGAATTTGTAGATTAATCTGAGTTTTTCTGATTAACA
